>Addgene plasmid #243842 | pBSKa2_FRTtetFRT | addgene full sequence | sequence record 492177 | Addgene NGS Result
CGTCTCAGTCAGGAGATTCCGGGGATCCGTCGACCTGCAGTTCGAAGTTCCTATTCTCTAGAAAGTATAG
GAACTTCAGAGCGCTTTTGAAGCTCACGTTCTCATGTTTGACAGCTTATCATCGATAAGCTTTAATGCGG
TAGTTTATCACAGTTAAATTGCTAACGCAGTCAGGCACCGTGTATGAAATCTAACAATGCGCTCATCGTC
ATCCTCGGCACCGTCACCCTGGATGCTGTAGGCATAGGCTTGGTTATGCCGGTACTGCCGGGCCTCTTGC
GGGATATCGTCCATTCCGACAGCATCGCCAGTCACTATGGCGTGCTGCTAGCGCTATATGCGTTGATGCA
ATTTCTATGCGCACCCGTTCTCGGAGCACTGTCCGACCGCTTTGGCCGCCGCCCAGTCCTGCTCGCTTCG
CTACTTGGAGCCACTATCGACTACGCGATCATGGCGACCACACCCGTCCTGTGGATCCTCTACGCCGGAC
GCATCGTGGCCGGCATCACCGGCGCCACAGGTGCGGTTGCTGGCGCCTATATCGCCGACATCACCGATGG
GGAAGATCGGGCTCGCCACTTCGGGCTCATGAGCGCTTGTTTCGGCGTGGGTATGGTGGCAGGCCCCGTG
GCCGGGGGACTGTTGGGCGCCATCTCCTTGCATGCACCATTCCTTGCGGCGGCGGTGCTCAACGGCCTCA
ACCTACTACTGGGCTGCTTCCTAATGCAGGAGTCGCATAAGGGAGAGCGTCGACCGATGCCCTTGAGAGC
CTTCAACCCAGTCAGCTCCTTCCGGTGGGCGCGGGGCATGACTATCGTCGCCGCACTTATGACTGTCTTC
TTTATCATGCAACTCGTAGGACAGGTGCCGGCAGCGCTCTGGGTCATTTTCGGCGAGGACCGCTTTCGCT
GGAGCGCGACGATGATCGGCCTGTCGCTTGCGGTATTCGGAATCTTGCACGCCCTCGCTCAAGCCTTCGT
CACTGGTCCCGCCACCAAACGTTTCGGCGAGAAGCAGGCCATTATCGCCGGCATGGCGGCCGACGCGCTG
GGCTACGTCTTGCTGGCGTTCGCGACGCGAGGCTGGATGGCCTTCCCCATTATGATTCTTCTCGCTTCCG
GCGGCATCGGGATGCCCGCGTTGCAGGCCATGCTGTCCAGGCAGGTAGATGACGACCATCAGGGACAGCT
TCAAGGATCGCTCGCGGCTCTTACCAGCCTAACTTCGATCATTGGACCGCTGATCGTCACGGCGATTTAT
GCCGCCTCGGCGAGCACATGGAACGGGTTGGCATGGATTGTAGGCGCCGCCCTATACCTTGTCTGCCTCC
CCGCGTTGCGTCGCGGTGCATGGAGCCGGGCCACCTCGACCTGATAAGGGGATCTTGAAGTTCCTATTCC
GAAGTTCCTATTCTCTAGAAAGTATAGGAACTTCGAAGCAGCTCCAGCCTACACGCTTGAGACGAAGCTT
GACACGGTTATCCACAGAATCAGGGGATAACGCAGGAAAGAACATGTGAGCAAAAGGCCAGCAAAAGGCC
AGGAACCGTAAAAAGGCCGCGTTGCTGGCGTTTTTCCATAGGCTCCGCCCCCCTGACGAGCATCACAAAA
ATCGACGCTCAAGTCAGAGGTGGCGAAACCCGACAGGACTATAAAGATACCAGGCGTTTCCCCCTGGAAG
CTCCCTCGTGCGCTCTCCTGTTCCGACCCTGCCGCTTACCGGATACCTGTCCGCCTTTCTCCCTTCGGGA
AGCGTGGCGCTTTCTCATAGCTCACGCTGTAGGTATCTCAGTTCGGTGTAGGTCGTTCGCTCCAAGCTGG
GCTGTGTGCACGAACCCCCCGTTCAGCCCGACCGCTGCGCCTTATCCGGTAACTATCGTCTTGAGTCCAA
CCCGGTAAGACACGACTTATCGCCACTGGCAGCAGCCACTGGTAACAGGATTAGCAGAGCGAGGTATGTA
GGCGGTGCTACAGAGTTCTTGAAGTGGTGGCCTAACTACGGCTACACTAGAAGAACAGTATTTGGTATCT
GCGCTCTGCTGAAGCCAGTTACCTTCGGAAAAAGAGTTGGTAGCTCTTGATCCGGCAAACAAACCACCGC
TGGTAGCGGTGGTTTTTTTGTTTGCAAGCAGCAGATTACGCGCAGAAAAAAAGGATCTCAAGAAGATCCT
TTGATCTTTTCTACGGGGTCTGACGCTCAGTGGAACGAAAACTCACGTTAAGGGATTTTGGTCATGAGAT
TATCAAAAAGGATCTTCACCTAGATCCTTTTGTGATGATCGGCACGTAAGAGGTTCCAACTTTCACCATA
ATGAAATAAGATCACTACCGGGCGTATTTTTTGAGTTATCGAGATTTTCAGGAGCTAAGGAAGCTAAAAT
GAGCCATATTCAACGGGAAACGTCTTGCTCAAGGCCGCGATTAAATTCCAACATGGATGCTGATTTATAT
GGGTATAAATGGGCTCGCGATAATGTCGGGCAATCAGGTGCGACAATCTACCGATTGTATGGGAAGCCCG
ATGCGCCAGAGTTGTTTCTGAAACATGGCAAAGGTAGCGTTGCCAATGATGTTACAGATGAGATGGTCAG
ACTAAACTGGCTGACGGAATTTATGCCTCTTCCGACCATCAAGCATTTTATCCGTACTCCTGATGATGCA
TGGTTACTCACCACTGCGATCCCAGGGAAAACAGCATTCCAGGTATTAGAAGAATATCCTGATTCAGGTG
AAAATATTGTTGATGCGCTGGCAGTGTTCCTGCGCCGGTTGCATTCGATTCCTGTTTGTAATTGTCCTTT
TAACAGCGATCGCGTATTTCGACTCGCTCAGGCGCAATCACGAATGAATAACGGTTTGGTTGATGCGAGT
GATTTTGATGACGAGCGTAATGGCTGGCCTGTTGAACAAGTCTGGAAAGAAATGCATAAACTTTTGTCAT
TCTCACCGGATTCAGTAGTCACTCATGGTGATTTCTCACTTGATAACCTTATTTTTGACGAGGGGAAATT
AATAGGTTGTATTGATGTTGGACGAGTCGGAATCGCAGACCGATACCAGGATCTTGCCATCCTATGGAAC
TGCCTCGGTGAGTTTTCTCCTTCATTACAGAAACGGCTTTTTCAAAAATATGGTATTGATAATCCTGATA
TGAATAAATTGCAGTTTCATTTGATGCTCGATGAGTTTTTCTGATTTTTTTTAAGGCAGTTATTGGTGCC
CTTAAACGCCTGGTTGCTACGCCTGAATAAGTGATAATAAGCGGATGAATGGCAGAAATTCGATGATAAG
CTGTCAAACATGATGT
[125 nt withheld, positions 3307-3431]
C
[91 nt withheld, positions 3433-3523]
AGGGTGATGGTTCACGTAGTGGGCCAGCGCCCTGATAGACGGTTTTTCGCCCTTTGACGTTGGAGTCCAC
GTTCTTT
[37 nt withheld, positions 3601-3637]
ACCCTATCTCGGTCTATTCTTTTGATTTATTAGGGATTTTGCCGATTTCGGCCTATTGGTTAAAAAATGA
GCTGATTTAACAAAAATTTAACGCGAATTTTAACAAAATATTAACGCTTACAATTTTAACAAGCTT
Features (pLannotate 1.2.2; 9 found; start..end, strand, type, name):
     44..77      +  protein_bind   FRT (minimal): supports FLP-mediated excision but not integration (Turan and Bode, 2011) FLP recombinase from the Saccharomyces cerevisiae 2μ plasmid
    108..136     +  promoter       tet promoter: E. coli promoter for tetracycline efflux protein gene
    184..1374    +  CDS            TcR: tetracycline efflux protein; tet; confers resistance to tetracycline
   1387..1434    +  protein_bind   FRT: FLP-mediated recombination occurs in the 8-bp core sequence TCTAGAAA (Turan and Bode, 2011). FLP recombinase from the Saccharomyces cerevisiae 2μ plasmid
   1573..2161    -  rep_origin     ori: high-copy-number ColE1/pMB1/pBR322/pUC origin of replication
   2276..2378    +  promoter       cat promoter: promoter of the E. coli cat gene encoding chloramphenicol acetyltransferase
   2379..3192    +  CDS            KanR (fragment): aminoglycoside phosphotransferase; aph(3')-Ia; confers resistance to kanamycin in bacteria or G418 (Geneticin®) in eukaryotes
   3280..3297    -  promoter       tet promoter (fragment): E. coli promoter for tetracycline efflux protein gene
   3308..3763    +  rep_origin     f1 ori (sequence partly withheld): f1 bacteriophage origin of replication; arrow indicates direction of (+) strand synthesis
