[The description below was written by a language model from this plasmid's Addgene catalogue record and pLannotate feature annotations shown in this document.]
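Description:
pBSKa2_FRTtetFRT is a small (about 3.8 kb) high-copy bacterial plasmid built on a pBSK backbone and belonging to a GoldenBraid2.0 toolkit adapted for E. coli and related enteric bacteria. It is propagated through a ColE1/pUC-type origin and selected with kanamycin. The annotation places the aph(3')-Ia kanamycin resistance gene (called as a fragment by the annotation software) downstream of a cat promoter. An f1 bacteriophage origin is also present, a standard phagemid element that permits single-stranded DNA production, and a short fragment annotated as a tet promoter lies just upstream of it.

The payload is a roughly 1.4 kb synthetic cassette, introduced by Golden Gate cloning, in which the tetA tetracycline efflux gene is driven by its native tet promoter and flanked by two FRT sites in the same orientation, a minimal FRT upstream and a full-length FRT downstream. FRT sites are the targets of the yeast 2μ Flp recombinase. With directly repeated sites, Flp expression excises the intervening DNA, so the tetracycline marker can be removed after it has served its purpose in selection.

According to the record, the cassette is formatted in the GoldenBraid grammar of an already assembled transcription unit. It therefore behaves as an alpha-level module that can be combined with a second transcription unit in an omega-level assembly. This pairs a gene of interest with a selectable marker that can later be excised. The Type IIS restriction sites that mediate the assembly are not annotated in the feature table.
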