Addgene plasmid #243842: pBSKa2_FRTtetFRT
Purpose: GoldenBraid2.0 Flp recombinase excisable antibiotic resistance cassette in the grammar of an assembled transcription unit. May be omega-assembled with another transcription unit.
Depositing lab: Christophe Herman. Depositing organization: Baylor College of Medicine. Publication: GoldenBraid2.0 E. coli: a comprehensive and characterized toolkit for enterics. Cooke MB, Welch KT, Ramirez LD, Wen AX, Marciano DC, Herman C. Synth Biol (Oxf). 2025 Aug 14;10(1):ysaf015. doi: 10.1093/synbio/ysaf015. eCollection 2025. PubMed 40927394.
Backbone
  Vector backbone: pBSK
  Vector type: Bacterial Expression
Growth in bacteria
  Bacterial resistance: Kanamycin, 50 μg/mL
  Growth temperature: 37°C
  Growth strain: DH5alpha
  Copy number: High Copy
Gene/Insert
  Gene/Insert name: tetA
  Species: Synthetic
  Insert size (bp): 1442
  Cloning method: Golden Gate
Terms and licenses: Academic/Nonprofit Terms; Industry Terms: Not Available to Industry
How to cite: pBSKa2_FRTtetFRT was a gift from Christophe Herman (Addgene plasmid # 243842 ; http://n2t.net/addgene:243842 ; RRID:Addgene_243842)
